>Addgene plasmid #123227 | pCEP4-Q769gp160-754* | depositor full sequence | sequence record 235171 | pCEP4-Q769gp160-754* sequence 12412 bps
GCCACCATGCCCATGGGGTCTTTGCAACCCCTCGCTACTCTTTATTTGCTGGGTATGTTGGTAGCGAGCG
TTCTGGCGGCGGGCAATCTCTGGGTAACCGTGTACTACGGCGTGCCAGTGTGGCGGGATGCTGAAACAAC
CCTCTTTTGTGCAAGTGATGCAAAAGCGTATGACCGAGAAGCACACAATGTTTGGGCTACACATGCGTGC
GTTCCGACAGATCCATCCCCCCAAGAAGTACCATTGGGGAATGTAACCGAGGAATTCAACATGTGGAAGA
ATAACATGGTTGAACAGATGCATACAGACATCATCTCTTTGTGGGACCAGTCACTGCAGCCGTGTGTGAA
ACTTACGCCTCTTTGTGTCACGCTGAATTGTTCCAATAGTAATAACATTCCAAGTGTCAGCAACATTACC
GATGATATGAAAGAAGAGATTAAGAACTGCAGCTTTAACATGACAACCGAATTGAAGGATAAAAAGCAGA
ACGTTTACTCTTTGTTCTATCGACTGGACGTTGTACCCCTCGAAACAAAAACCAACCAGAACAGTAGTCA
CTCAAGGTATCGGCTCATTAACTGCAACACGTCTGCCATCACGCAGGCTTGCCCAAAAGTTTCTTTCGAG
CCGATCCCTATTCACTATTGTGCGCCTGCAGGCTTTGCTATCCTGAAATGTAACGACAAGGGCTTTAACG
GCACTGGACTTTGTAAAAACGTCTCAACAGTACAATGCACGCATGGGATTAAACCGGTCGTCAGTACCCA
GCTGCTCCTTAATGGAAGCCTTGCCGAGGGTAAGGTAATGGTACGATCCGAAAATATTACAAATAATGCG
AAAAACATTATAATACAGTTTAACAACTCTGTGCAAATTAATTGCACGCGCCCAGGTAATAACACGCGAA
AAAGTATACATCTCGGGCCTGGGAAAGTTTTTTACGCGACGGACATAATAGGGGATATAAGGAAAGCGCA
CTGTAATGTTAATCGCCAACAATGGAATAAGACCCTTCAGGATGTGGCAACGCAACTCAGGACCCACTTC
AGAAACCGTACGATCATATTTAATAATAGTCTCGGTGGGGATTTGGAAATAACTACGCATAGTTTTAATT
GTAGGGGAGAGTTTTTCTATTGTAACACTTCCGGGCTCTTTAATGGGATATGGAACGGAACGCAAGAACC
TAATCGGACCGAGTCTAACGATACAATTACGCTTCAATGTCGGATAAAGCAGATCATCAACATGTGGCAG
AGAGTAGGCCAGGCAATTTACGCACCCCCTATCCAGGGGGAGATCAGATGCGAAAGTAACATAACCGGAC
TTATCCTGACGAGGGATGGGGGGATCATCAACAGTACAGAGGAAACGTTTAGACCTGGGGGCGGGGACAT
GAGAGATAATTGGAGGTCCGAGCTCTATAAATACAAAGTTGTAAAGATAGAACCGCTTGGAGTGGCTCCA
ACTAAGGCCAAGAGACGGGTCGTGGAGAGAGAAAAACGGGCGGTAGGATTTGGCGCGTTCTTTCTCGGTT
TCCTTGGCGCAGCCGGATCAACGATGGGGGCCGCCTCCATCACCCTGACGGTTCAGGCGCGCCAGCTTTT
GAGTGGGATTGTGCAGCAGCAGAATAACCTCCTTAGGGCCATAGAGGCTCAGCAGCACCTGCTGAAGCTT
ACCGTTTGGGGCATTAAGCAACTGCAGGCGCGGGTACTCGCGGTTGAAAGATACCTTAAGGATCAGCAAC
TGCTGGGAATTTGGGGATGTAGTGGAAAGTTCATCTGCACAACCACGGTCCCATGGAATTCCTCATGGTC
AAATAAATCACAGTCAGAAATATGGGATAATATGACGTGGATGCAGTGGGACAAGGAGATTAACAATTAC
ACCCAGATTATCTACGATCTTATTGAGGAGTCACAAAGGCAACAAGAGAAAAACGAACAGGACTTGCTGG
CGCTCGACAAATGGGCTAATTTGTGGAACTGGTTCGACATCAGTAACTGGCTGTGGTACATAAAGATTTT
CATAATGATAGTTGGCGGGCTCATAGGGCTTCGGATTGCGTTCGCAGTGCTTTCTGTCATCAATAGGGTC
AGGCAAGGTTATTCCCCGCTCTCCTTTCAAACCCATACCCCAAACCCTCGGGATTTGGATAGGCCAGGCC
GGATAGAGGAGGAAGGAGGTGAGCAGGATCGGGACCGAAGCATAAGACTGGTCTCTGGGTTTCTTTGATA
ACTCGAGGCCGGCAAGGCCGGATCCAGACATGATAAGATACATTGATGAGTTTGGACAAACCACAACTAG
AATGCAGTGAAAAAAATGCTTTATTTGTGAAATTTGTGATGCTATTGCTTTATTTGTAACCATTATAAGC
TGCAATAAACAAGTTAACAACAACAATTGCATTCATTTTATGTTTCAGGTTCAGGGGGAGGTGTGGGAGG
TTTTTTAAAGCAAGTAAAACCTCTACAAATGTGGTATGGCTGATTATGATCCGGCTGCCTCGCGCGTTTC
GGTGATGACGGTGAAAACCTCTGACACATGCAGCTCCCGGAGACGGTCACAGCTTGTCTGTAAGCGGATG
CCGGGAGCAGACAAGCCCGTCAGGGCGCGTCAGCGGGTGTTGGCGGGTGTCGGGGCGCAGCCATGAGGTC
GACTCTAGAGGATCGATCCCCGCCCCGGACGAACTAAACCTGACTACGACATCTCTGCCCCTTCTTCGCG
GGGCAGTGCATGTAATCCCTTCAGTTGGTTGGTACAACTTGCCAACTGGGCCCTGTTCCACATGTGACAC
GGGGGGGGACCAAACACAAAGGGGTTCTCTGACTGTAGTTGACATCCTTATAAATGGATGTGCACATTTG
CCAACACTGAGTGGCTTTCATCCTGGAGCAGACTTTGCAGTCTGTGGACTGCAACACAACATTGCCTTTA
TGTGTAACTCTTGGCTGAAGCTCTTACACCAATGCTGGGGGACATGTACCTCCCAGGGGCCCAGGAAGAC
TACGGGAGGCTACACCAACGTCAATCAGAGGGGCCTGTGTAGCTACCGATAAGCGGACCCTCAAGAGGGC
ATTAGCAATAGTGTTTATAAGGCCCCCTTGTTAACCCTAAACGGGTAGCATATGCTTCCCGGGTAGTAGT
ATATACTATCCAGACTAACCCTAATTCAATAGCATATGTTACCCAACGGGAAGCATATGCTATCGAATTA
GGGTTAGTAAAAGGGTCCTAAGGAACAGCGATATCTCCCACCCCATGAGCTGTCACGGTTTTATTTACAT
GGGGTCAGGATTCCACGAGGGTAGTGAACCATTTTAGTCACAAGGGCAGTGGCTGAAGATCAAGGAGCGG
GCAGTGAACTCTCCTGAATCTTCGCCTGCTTCTTCATTCTCCTTCGTTTAGCTAATAGAATAACTGCTGA
GTTGTGAACAGTAAGGTGTATGTGAGGTGCTCGAAAACAAGGTTTCAGGTGACGCCCCCAGAATAAAATT
TGGACGGGGGGTTCAGTGGTGGCATTGTGCTATGACACCAATATAACCCTCACAAACCCCTTGGGCAATA
AATACTAGTGTAGGAATGAAACATTCTGAATATCTTTAACAATAGAAATCCATGGGGTGGGGACAAGCCG
TAAAGACTGGATGTCCATCTCACACGAATTTATGGCTATGGGCAACACATAATCCTAGTGCAATATGATA
CTGGGGTTATTAAGATGTGTCCCAGGCAGGGACCAAGACAGGTGAACCATGTTGTTACACTCTATTTGTA
ACAAGGGGAAAGAGAGTGGACGCCGACAGCAGCGGACTCCACTGGTTGTCTCTAACACCCCCGAAAATTA
AACGGGGCTCCACGCCAATGGGGCCCATAAACAAAGACAAGTGGCCACTCTTTTTTTTGAAATTGTGGAG
TGGGGGCACGCGTCAGCCCCCACACGCCGCCCTGCGGTTTTGGACTGTAAAATAAGGGTGTAATAACTTG
GCTGATTGTAACCCCGCTAACCACTGCGGTCAAACCACTTGCCCACAAAACCACTAATGGCACCCCGGGG
AATACCTGCATAAGTAGGTGGGCGGGCCAAGATAGGGGCGCGATTGCTGCGATCTGGAGGACAAATTACA
CACACTTGCGCCTGAGCGCCAAGCACAGGGTTGTTGGTCCTCATATTCACGAGGTCGCTGAGAGCACGGT
GGGCTAATGTTGCCATGGGTAGCATATACTACCCAAATATCTGGATAGCATATGCTATCCTAATCTATAT
CTGGGTAGCATAGGCTATCCTAATCTATATCTGGGTAGCATATGCTATCCTAATCTATATCTGGGTAGTA
TATGCTATCCTAATTTATATCTGGGTAGCATAGGCTATCCTAATCTATATCTGGGTAGCATATGCTATCC
TAATCTATATCTGGGTAGTATATGCTATCCTAATCTGTATCCGGGTAGCATATGCTATCCTAATAGAGAT
TAGGGTAGTATATGCTATCCTAATTTATATCTGGGTAGCATATACTACCCAAATATCTGGATAGCATATG
CTATCCTAATCTATATCTGGGTAGCATATGCTATCCTAATCTATATCTGGGTAGCATAGGCTATCCTAAT
CTATATCTGGGTAGCATATGCTATCCTAATCTATATCTGGGTAGTATATGCTATCCTAATTTATATCTGG
GTAGCATAGGCTATCCTAATCTATATCTGGGTAGCATATGCTATCCTAATCTATATCTGGGTAGTATATG
CTATCCTAATCTGTATCCGGGTAGCATATGCTATCCTCATGCATATACAGTCAGCATATGATACCCAGTA
GTAGAGTGGGAGTGCTATCCTTTGCATATGCCGCCACCTCCCAAGGGGGCGTGAATTTTCGCTGCTTGTC
CTTTTCCTGCTGGTTGCTCCCATTCTTAGGTGAATTTAAGGAGGCCAGGCTAAAGCCGTCGCATGTCTGA
TTGCTCACCAGGTAAATGTCGCTAATGTTTTCCAACGCGAGAAGGTGTTGAGCGCGGAGCTGAGTGACGT
GACAACATGGGTATGCCCAATTGCCCCATGTTGGGAGGACGAAAATGGTGACAAGACAGATGGCCAGAAA
TACACCAACAGCACGCATGATGTCTACTGGGGATTTATTCTTTAGTGCGGGGGAATACACGGCTTTTAAT
ACGATTGAGGGCGTCTCCTAACAAGTTACATCACTCCTGCCCTTCCTCACCCTCATCTCCATCACCTCCT
TCATCTCCGTCATCTCCGTCATCACCCTCCGCGGCAGCCCCTTCCACCATAGGTGGAAACCAGGGAGGCA
AATCTACTCCATCGTCAAAGCTGCACACAGTCACCCTGATATTGCAGGTAGGAGCGGGCTTTGTCATAAC
AAGGTCCTTAATCGCATCCTTCAAAACCTCAGCAAATATATGAGTTTGTAAAAAGACCATGAAATAACAG
ACAATGGACTCCCTTAGCGGGCCAGGTTGTGGGCCGGGTCCAGGGGCCATTCCAAAGGGGAGACGACTCA
ATGGTGTAAGACGACATTGTGGAATAGCAAGGGCAGTTCCTCGCCTTAGGTTGTAAAGGGAGGTCTTACT
ACCTCCATATACGAACACACCGGCGACCCAAGTTCCTTCGTCGGTAGTCCTTTCTACGTGACTCCTAGCC
AGGAGAGCTCTTAAACCTTCTGCAATGTTCTCAAATTTCGGGTTGGAACCTCCTTGACCACGATGCTTTC
CAAACCACCCTCCTTTTTTGCGCCTGCCTCCATCACCCTGACCCCGGGGTCCAGTGCTTGGGCCTTCTCC
TGGGTCATCTGCGGGGCCCTGCTCTATCGCTCCCGGGGGCACGTCAGGCTCACCATCTGGGCCACCTTCT
TGGTGGTATTCAAAATAATCGGCTTCCCCTACAGGGTGGAAAAATGGCCTTCTACCTGGAGGGGGCCTGC
GCGGTGGAGACCCGGATGATGATGACTGACTACTGGGACTCCTGGGCCTCTTTTCTCCACGTCCACGACC
TCTCCCCCTGGCTCTTTCACGACTTCCCCCCCTGGCTCTTTCACGTCCTCTACCCCGGCGGCCTCCACTA
CCTCCTCGACCCCGGCCTCCACTACCTCCTCGACCCCGGCCTCCACTGCCTCCTCGACCCCGGCCTCCAC
CTCCTGCTCCTGCCCCTCCTGCTCCTGCCCCTCCTCCTGCTCCTGCCCCTCCTGCCCCTCCTGCTCCTGC
CCCTCCTGCCCCTCCTGCTCCTGCCCCTCCTGCCCCTCCTGCTCCTGCCCCTCCTGCCCCTCCTCCTGCT
CCTGCCCCTCCTGCCCCTCCTCCTGCTCCTGCCCCTCCTGCCCCTCCTGCTCCTGCCCCTCCTGCCCCTC
CTGCTCCTGCCCCTCCTGCCCCTCCTGCTCCTGCCCCTCCTGCTCCTGCCCCTCCTGCTCCTGCCCCTCC
TGCTCCTGCCCCTCCTGCCCCTCCTGCCCCTCCTCCTGCTCCTGCCCCTCCTGCTCCTGCCCCTCCTGCC
CCTCCTGCCCCTCCTGCTCCTGCCCCTCCTCCTGCTCCTGCCCCTCCTGCCCCTCCTGCCCCTCCTCCTG
CTCCTGCCCCTCCTGCCCCTCCTCCTGCTCCTGCCCCTCCTCCTGCTCCTGCCCCTCCTGCCCCTCCTGC
CCCTCCTCCTGCTCCTGCCCCTCCTGCCCCTCCTCCTGCTCCTGCCCCTCCTCCTGCTCCTGCCCCTCCT
GCCCCTCCTGCCCCTCCTCCTGCTCCTGCCCCTCCTCCTGCTCCTGCCCCTCCTGCCCCTCCTGCCCCTC
CTGCCCCTCCTCCTGCTCCTGCCCCTCCTCCTGCTCCTGCCCCTCCTGCTCCTGCCCCTCCCGCTCCTGC
TCCTGCTCCTGTTCCACCGTGGGTCCCTTTGCAGCCAATGCAACTTGGACGTTTTTGGGGTCTCCGGACA
CCATCTCTATGTCTTGGCCCTGATCCTGAGCCGCCCGGGGCTCCTGGTCTTCCGCCTCCTCGTCCTCGTC
CTCTTCCCCGTCCTCGTCCATGGTTATCACCCCCTCTTCTTTGAGGTCCACTGCCGCCGGAGCCTTCTGG
TCCAGATGTGTCTCCCTTCTCTCCTAGGCCATTTCCAGGTCCTGTACCTGGCCCCTCGTCAGACATGATT
CACACTAAAAGAGATCAATAGACATCTTTATTAGACGACGCTCAGTGAATACAGGGAGTGCAGACTCCTG
CCCCCTCCAACAGCCCCCCCACCCTCATCCCCTTCATGGTCGCTGTCAGACAGATCCAGGTCTGAAAATT
CCCCATCCTCCGAACCATCCTCGTCCTCATCACCAATTACTCGCAGCCCGGAAAACTCCCGCTGAACATC
CTCAAGATTTGCGTCCTGAGCCTCAAGCCAGGCCTCAAATTCCTCGTCCCCCTTTTTGCTGGACGGTAGG
GATGGGGATTCTCGGGACCCCTCCTCTTCCTCTTCAAGGTCACCAGACAGAGATGCTACTGGGGCAACGG
AAGAAAAGCTGGGTGCGGCCTGTGAGGATCAGCTTATCGATGATAAGCTGTCAAACATGAGAATTCTTGA
AGACGAAAGGGCCTCGTGATACGCCTATTTTTATAGGTTAATGTCATGATAATAATGGTTTCTTAGACGT
CAGGTGGCACTTTTCGGGGAAATGTGCGCGGAACCCCTATTTGTTTATTTTTCTAAATACATTCAAATAT
GTATCCGCTCATGAGACAATAACCCTGATAAATGCTTCAATAATATTGAAAAAGGAAGAGTATGAGTATT
CAACATTTCCGTGTCGCCCTTATTCCCTTTTTTGCGGCATTTTGCCTTCCTGTTTTTGCTCACCCAGAAA
CGCTGGTGAAAGTAAAAGATGCTGAAGATCAGTTGGGTGCACGAGTGGGTTACATCGAACTGGATCTCAA
CAGCGGTAAGATCCTTGAGAGTTTTCGCCCCGAAGAACGTTTTCCAATGATGAGCACTTTTAAAGTTCTG
CTATGTGGCGCGGTATTATCCCGTGTTGACGCCGGGCAAGAGCAACTCGGTCGCCGCATACACTATTCTC
AGAATGACTTGGTTGAGTACTCACCAGTCACAGAAAAGCATCTTACGGATGGCATGACAGTAAGAGAATT
ATGCAGTGCTGCCATAACCATGAGTGATAACACTGCGGCCAACTTACTTCTGACAACGATCGGAGGACCG
AAGGAGCTAACCGCTTTTTTGCACAACATGGGGGATCATGTAACTCGCCTTGATCGTTGGGAACCGGAGC
TGAATGAAGCCATACCAAACGACGAGCGTGACACCACGATGCCTGCAGCAATGGCAACAACGTTGCGCAA
ACTATTAACTGGCGAACTACTTACTCTAGCTTCCCGGCAACAATTAATAGACTGGATGGAGGCGGATAAA
GTTGCAGGACCACTTCTGCGCTCGGCCCTTCCGGCTGGCTGGTTTATTGCTGATAAATCTGGAGCCGGTG
AGCGTGGGTCTCGCGGTATCATTGCAGCACTGGGGCCAGATGGTAAGCCCTCCCGTATCGTAGTTATCTA
CACGACGGGGAGTCAGGCAACTATGGATGAACGAAATAGACAGATCGCTGAGATAGGTGCCTCACTGATT
AAGCATTGGTAACTGTCAGACCAAGTTTACTCATATATACTTTAGATTGATTTAAAACTTCATTTTTAAT
TTAAAAGGATCTAGGTGAAGATCCTTTTTGATAATCTCATGACCAAAATCCCTTAACGTGAGTTTTCGTT
CCACTGAGCGTCAGACCCCGTAGAAAAGATCAAAGGATCTTCTTGAGATCCTTTTTTTCTGCGCGTAATC
TGCTGCTTGCAAACAAAAAAACCACCGCTACCAGCGGTGGTTTGTTTGCCGGATCAAGAGCTACCAACTC
TTTTTCCGAAGGTAACTGGCTTCAGCAGAGCGCAGATACCAAATACTGTCCTTCTAGTGTAGCCGTAGTT
AGGCCACCACTTCAAGAACTCTGTAGCACCGCCTACATACCTCGCTCTGCTAATCCTGTTACCAGTGGCT
GCTGCCAGTGGCGATAAGTCGTGTCTTACCGGGTTGGACTCAAGACGATAGTTACCGGATAAGGCGCAGC
GGTCGGGCTGAACGGGGGGTTCGTGCACACAGCCCAGCTTGGAGCGAACGACCTACACCGAACTGAGATA
CCTACAGCGTGAGCTATGAGAAAGCGCCACGCTTCCCGAAGGGAGAAAGGCGGACAGGTATCCGGTAAGC
GGCAGGGTCGGAACAGGAGAGCGCACGAGGGAGCTTCCAGGGGGAAACGCCTGGTATCTTTATAGTCCTG
TCGGGTTTCGCCACCTCTGACTTGAGCGTCGATTTTTGTGATGCTCGTCAGGGGGGCGGAGCCTATGGAA
AAACGCCAGCAACGCGGCCTTTTTACGGTTCCTGGCCTTTTGCTGGCCTTGAAGCTGTCCCTGATGGTCG
TCATCTACCTGCCTGGACAGCATGGCCTGCAACGCGGGCATCCCGATGCCGCCGGAAGCGAGAAGAATCA
TAATGGGGAAGGCCATCCAGCCTCGCGTCGCGAACGCCAGCAAGACGTAGCCCAGCGCGTCGGCCCCGAG
ATGCGCCGCGTGCGGCTGCTGGAGATGGCGGACGCGATGGATATGTTCTGCCAAGGGTTGGTTTGCGCAT
TCACAGTTCTCCGCAAGAATTGATTGGCTCCAATTCTTGGAGTGGTGAATCCGTTAGCGAGGTGCCGCCC
TGCTTCATCCCCGTGGCCCGTTGCTCGCGTTTGCTGGCGGTGTCCCCGGAAGAAATATATTTGCATGTCT
TTAGTTCTATGATGACACAAACCCCGCCCAGCGTCTTGTCATTGGCGAATTCGAACACGCAGATGCAGTC
GGGGCGGCGCGGTCCGAGGTCCACTTCGCATATTAAGGTGACGCGTGTGGCCTCGAACACCGAGCGACCC
TGCAGCGACCCGCTTAACAGCGTCAACAGCGTGCCGCAGATCCCGGGGGGCAATGAGATATGAAAAAGCC
TGAACTCACCGCGACGTCTGTCGAGAAGTTTCTGATCGAAAAGTTCGACAGCGTCTCCGACCTGATGCAG
CTCTCGGAGGGCGAAGAATCTCGTGCTTTCAGCTTCGATGTAGGAGGGCGTGGATATGTCCTGCGGGTAA
ATAGCTGCGCCGATGGTTTCTACAAAGATCGTTATGTTTATCGGCACTTTGCATCGGCCGCGCTCCCGAT
TCCGGAAGTGCTTGACATTGGGGAATTCAGCGAGAGCCTGACCTATTGCATCTCCCGCCGTGCACAGGGT
GTCACGTTGCAAGACCTGCCTGAAACCGAACTGCCCGCTGTTCTGCAGCCGGTCGCGGAGGCCATGGATG
CGATCGCTGCGGCCGATCTTAGCCAGACGAGCGGGTTCGGCCCATTCGGACCGCAAGGAATCGGTCAATA
CACTACATGGCGTGATTTCATATGCGCGATTGCTGATCCCCATGTGTATCACTGGCAAACTGTGATGGAC
GACACCGTCAGTGCGTCCGTCGCGCAGGCTCTCGATGAGCTGATGCTTTGGGCCGAGGACTGCCCCGAAG
TCCGGCACCTCGTGCACGCGGATTTCGGCTCCAACAATGTCCTGACGGACAATGGCCGCATAACAGCGGT
CATTGACTGGAGCGAGGCGATGTTCGGGGATTCCCAATACGAGGTCGCCAACATCTTCTTCTGGAGGCCG
TGGTTGGCTTGTATGGAGCAGCAGACGCGCTACTTCGAGCGGAGGCATCCGGAGCTTGCAGGATCGCCGC
GGCTCCGGGCGTATATGCTCCGCATTGGTCTTGACCAACTCTATCAGAGCTTGGTTGACGGCAATTTCGA
TGATGCAGCTTGGGCGCAGGGTCGATGCGACGCAATCGTCCGATCCGGAGCCGGGACTGTCGGGCGTACA
CAAATCGCCCGCAGAAGCGCGGCCGTCTGGACCGATGGCTGTGTAGAAGTACTCGCCGATAGTGGAAACC
GACGCCCCAGCACTCGTCCGGATCGGGAGATGGGGGAGGCTAACTGAAACACGGAAGGAGACAATACCGG
AAGGAACCCGCGCTATGACGGCAATAAAAAGACAGAATAAAACGCACGGGTGTTGGGTCGTTTGTTCATA
AACGCGGGGTTCGGTCCCAGGGCTGGCACTCTGTCGATACCCCACCGAGACCCCATTGGGGCCAATACGC
CCGCGTTTCTTCCTTTTCCCCACCCCACCCCCCAAGTTCGGGTGAAGGCCCAGGGCTCGCAGCCAACGTC
GGGGCGGCAGGCCCTGCCATAGCCACTGGCCCCGTGGGTTAGGGACGGGGTCCCCCATGGGGAATGGTTT
ATGGTTCGTGGGGGTTATTATTTTGGGCGTTGCGTGGGGTCAGGTCCACGACTGGACTGAGCAGACAGAC
CCATGGTTTTTGGATGGCCTGGGCATGGACCGCATGTACTGGCGCGACACGAACACCGGGCGTCTGTGGC
TGCCAAACACCCCCGACCCCCAAAAACCACCGCGCGGATTTCTGGCGTGCCAAGCTAGTCGACCAATTCT
CATGTTTGACAGCTTATCATCGCAGATCCGGGCAACGTTGTTGCCATTGCTGCAGGCGCAGAACTGGTAG
GTATGGAAGATCTATACATTGAATCAATATTGGCAATTAGCCATATTAGTCATTGGTTATATAGCATAAA
TCAATATTGGCTATTGGCCATTGCATACGTTGTATCTATATCATAATATGTACATTTATATTGGCTCATG
TCCAATATGACCGCCATGTTGACATTGATTATTGACTAGTTATTAATAGTAATCAATTACGGGGTCATTA
GTTCATAGCCCATATATGGAGTTCCGCGTTACATAACTTACGGTAAATGGCCCGCCTGGCTGACCGCCCA
ACGACCCCCGCCCATTGACGTCAATAATGACGTATGTTCCCATAGTAACGCCAATAGGGACTTTCCATTG
ACGTCAATGGGTGGAGTATTTACGGTAAACTGCCCACTTGGCAGTACATCAAGTGTATCATATGCCAAGT
CCGCCCCCTATTGACGTCAATGACGGTAAATGGCCCGCCTGGCATTATGCCCAGTACATGACCTTACGGG
ACTTTCCTACTTGGCAGTACATCTACGTATTAGTCATCGCTATTACCATGGTGATGCGGTTTTGGCAGTA
CACCAATGGGCGTGGATAGCGGTTTGACTCACGGGGATTTCCAAGTCTCCACCCCATTGACGTCAATGGG
AGTTTGTTTTGGCACCAAAATCAACGGGACTTTCCAAAATGTCGTAATAACCCCGCCCCGTTGACGCAAA
TGGGCGGTAGGCGTGTACGGTGGGAGGTCTATATAAGCAGAGCTCGTTTAGTGAACCGTCAGATCTCTAG
AAGCTGGGTACCAGCTGCTAGC
Features (pLannotate 1.2.2; 22 found; start..end, strand, type, name):
     46..2235    +  CDS            env (fragment): ENV_HV1Y2 - Experimental evidence at protein level: Swiss-Prot protein existence level 1. [Transmembrane protein gp41]: Acts as a class I viral fusion protein. Under the current model, the protein has at least 3 conformational states: pre-fusion native state, pre-hairpin intermediate state, and post-fusion hairpin state. During fusion of viral and target intracellular membranes, the coiled coil regions (heptad repeats) assume a trimer-of-hairpins structure, positioning the fusion peptide in close proximity to the C-terminal region of the ectodomain. The formation of this structure appears to d
   2261..2395    -  polyA_signal   SV40 poly(A) signal: SV40 polyadenylation signal
   2418..2501    -  CDS            large T antigen (fragment): large T antigen from SV40 (simian virus 40)
   2504..2544    +  CDS            rop (fragment): Rop protein, which maintains plasmids at low copy number; rop
   2656..2674    -  misc_feature   MCS (fragment): pUC18/19 multiple cloning site
   3120..4909    -  rep_origin     oriP: Epstein-Barr virus oriP replication origin (Yates et al., 2000)
   4910..5128    -  CDS            gL (fragment): GL_EBVB9 - Experimental evidence at protein level: Swiss-Prot protein existence level 1. The heterodimer glycoprotein H-glycoprotein L is required for the fusion of viral and plasma membranes leading to virus entry into the host cell. Acts as a functional inhibitor of gH and maintains gH in an inhibited form. Upon binding to host integrins, gL dissociates from gH leading to activation of the viral fusion glycoproteins gB and gH. Fusion of EBV with B-lymphocytes requires the additional receptor- binding protein gp42, which forms a complex with gH/gL. The heterodimer gH/gL targets also host EPHA
   5211..7136    -  CDS            EBNA1: Epstein-Barr nuclear antigen 1, also known as EBNA-1 crucial for latent viral infection, and for episomal amplification of vectors containing the oriP origin (Okita et al., 2013)
   7174..7518    -  CDS            BRRF2_EBVB9 (fragment): Protein inferred from homology: Swiss-Prot protein existence level 3. From Epstein-Barr virus (strain B95-8) (HHV-4) (Human herpesvirus 4).
   7521..7544    -  promoter       tet promoter (fragment): E. coli promoter for tetracycline efflux protein gene
   7657..7761    +  promoter       AmpR promoter: bla
   7762..8622    +  CDS            AmpR: β-lactamase; bla; confers resistance to ampicillin, carbenicillin, and related antibiotics
   8793..9381    +  rep_origin     ori: high-copy-number ColE1/pMB1/pBR322/pUC origin of replication
   9427..9585    -  CDS            TcR (fragment): tetracycline efflux protein; tet; confers resistance to tetracycline
   9706..9906    -  CDS            MDV035 (fragment): UL24_GAHVM - Protein inferred from homology: Swiss-Prot protein existence level 3. May play a role in the dispersal of host nucleolin from the nucleolus throughout the nucleus leading to a decrease in ribosome biogenesis. From Gallid herpesvirus 2 (strain Chicken/Md5/ATCC VR-987) (GaHV-2) (Marek's disease herpesvirus type 1).
   9895..9957    +  promoter       Mini-TK promoter: minimal herpes simplex virus (HSV) thymidine kinase promoter
  10000..11037   +  CDS            HygR: hygromycin B phosphotransferase confers resistance to hygromycin
  11079..11127   +  polyA_signal   HSV TK poly(A) signal: herpes simplex virus thymidine kinase polyadenylation signal (Cole and Stacy, 1985)
  11327..11551   +  CDS            gH (fragment): GH_HHV11 - Experimental evidence at protein level: Swiss-Prot protein existence level 1. The heterodimer glycoprotein H-glycoprotein L is required for the fusion of viral and plasma membranes leading to virus entry into the host cell. Following initial binding to host receptor, membrane fusion is mediated by the fusion machinery composed of gB and the heterodimer gH/gL. May also be involved in the fusion between the virion envelope and the outer nuclear membrane during virion morphogenesis. From Human herpesvirus 1 (strain 17) (HHV-1) (Human herpes simplex virus 1).
  11582..11607   -  CDS            bla(M) (fragment): β-lactamase lacking the signal sequence; bla(M); allows cytosolic expression of β-lactamase
  11781..12160   +  enhancer       CMV enhancer: human cytomegalovirus immediate early enhancer
  12162..12361   +  promoter       CMV promoter: human cytomegalovirus (CMV) immediate early promoter
