[The description below was written by a language model from this plasmid's Addgene catalogue record and pLannotate feature annotations shown in this document.]
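Description:
pCEP4-Q769gp160-754* is a mammalian expression plasmid built on the Invitrogen pCEP4 episomal backbone, about 12.4 kb in total, carrying the envelope glycoprotein (Env, gp160) of the HIV-1 Q769.d22 isolate. The insert is a codon-optimized synthetic gene of roughly 2.2 kb cloned between NheI and XhoI sites. It is fused at its N terminus to the CD5 leader peptide, a heterologous signal sequence that directs the protein into the secretory pathway. A premature stop codon at position 754 truncates the C terminus of the protein. Transcription is driven by the human cytomegalovirus immediate-early enhancer and promoter, and the annotated env coding region is followed by an SV40 polyadenylation signal.

In E. coli, the plasmid is maintained through a high-copy ColE1/pUC-type origin and the β-lactamase gene conferring ampicillin resistance. For mammalian cells, the backbone supplies the Epstein-Barr virus oriP origin together with the EBNA1 coding sequence. EBNA1 binds oriP, so the plasmid can replicate and persist as an extrachromosomal episome in permissive cells. A hygromycin B phosphotransferase cassette, with an HSV thymidine kinase promoter and polyadenylation signal, allows selection of cells that retain the plasmid. Several short annotated fragments (EBV and herpesvirus gene pieces, rop, tetracycline resistance, SV40 large T antigen) appear to be backbone remnants flanking the functional elements rather than expressed genes.

The record gives the purpose as mammalian expression of C-terminally truncated Env. The associated study concerns conformational engineering of Env based on its mutational tolerance in the CD4- and PG16-bound states.
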