Addgene plasmid #123227: pCEP4-Q769gp160-754*
Purpose: Mammalian expression plasmid for Env from the Q769.d22 HIV-1 isolate; C-terminal truncation
Depositing lab: Erik Procko. Depositing organization: University of Illinois at Urbana-Champaign. Publication: Conformational engineering of HIV-1 Env based on mutational tolerance in the CD4 and PG16 bound states. Heredia JD, Park J, Choi H, Gill KS, Procko E. J Virol. 2019 Mar 20. pii: JVI.00219-19. doi: 10.1128/JVI.00219-19. PubMed 30894475.
Backbone
  Vector backbone: pCEP4
  Backbone manufacturer: Invitrogen
  Backbone size w/o insert (bp): 10393
  Total vector size (bp): 12412
  Vector type: Mammalian Expression
  Selectable markers: Hygromycin
Growth in bacteria
  Bacterial resistance: Ampicillin, 100 μg/mL
  Growth temperature: 37°C
  Growth strain: DH5alpha
  Copy number: High Copy
Gene/Insert
  Gene/Insert name: HIV-1 (Q769.d22) Env (alt names: gp160; Env)
  Species: Human immunodeficiency virus 1
  Insert size (bp): 2241
  Mutation: Codon-optimized synthetic gene; Premature stop codon at position 754
  GenBank ID: AAM66234.1
  Promoter: CMV
  Tag / fusion protein: CD5 leader peptide (N terminal on insert)
  Cloning method: Restriction Enzyme; 5′ cloning site NheI (not destroyed); 3′ cloning site XhoI (not destroyed)
  Sequencing primers: 5′ CMV_fwd; 3′ EBV_rev
Terms and licenses: Academic/Nonprofit Terms; Industry Terms: Not Available to Industry
How to cite: pCEP4-Q769gp160-754* was a gift from Erik Procko (Addgene plasmid # 123227 ; http://n2t.net/addgene:123227 ; RRID:Addgene_123227)
