>Addgene plasmid #123227 | pCEP4-Q769gp160-754* | addgene partial sequence | sequence record 239707 | Addgene NGS Result
TTGCAGCCAATGCAACTTGGACGTTTTTGGGGTCTCCGGACACCATCTCTATGTCTTGGCCCTGATCCTG
AGCCGCCCGGGGCTCCTGGTCTTCCGCCTCCTCGTCCTCGTCCTCTTCCCCGTCCTCGTCCATGGTTATC
ACCCCCTCTTCTTTGAGGTCCACTGCCGCCGGAGCCTTCTGGTCCAGATGTGTCTCCCTTCTCTCCTAGG
CCATTTCCAGGTCCTGTACCTGGCCCCTCGTCAGACATGATTCACACTAAAAGAGATCAATAGACATCTT
TATTAGACGACGCTCAGTGAATACAGGGAGTGCAGACTCCTGCCCCCTCCAACAGCCCCCCCACCCTCAT
CCCCTTCATGGTCGCTGTCAGACAGATCCAGGTCTGAAAATTCCCCATCCTCCGAACCATCCTCGTCCTC
ATCACCAATTACTCGCAGCCCGGAAAACTCCCGCTGAACATCCTCAAGATTTGCGTCCTGAGCCTCAAGC
CAGGCCTCAAATTCCTCGTCCCCCTTTTTGCTGGACGGTAGGGATGGGGATTCTCGGGACCCCTCCTCTT
CCTCTTCAAGGTCACCAGACAGAGATGCTACTGGGGCAACGGAAGAAAAGCTGGGTGCGGCCTGTGAGGA
TCAGCTTATCGATGATAAGCTGTCAAACATGAGAATTCTTGAAGACGAAAGGGCCTCGTGATACGCCTAT
TTTTATAGGTTAATGTCATGATAATAATGGTTTCTTAGACGTCAGGTGGCACTTTTCGGGGAAATGTGCG
CGGAACCCCTATTTGTTTATTTTTCTAAATACATTCAAATATGTATCCGCTCATGAGACAATAACCCTGA
TAAATGCTTCAATAATATTGAAAAAGGAAGAGTATGAGTATTCAACATTTCCGTGTCGCCCTTATTCCCT
TTTTTGCGGCATTTTGCCTTCCTGTTTTTGCTCACCCAGAAACGCTGGTGAAAGTAAAAGATGCTGAAGA
TCAGTTGGGTGCACGAGTGGGTTACATCGAACTGGATCTCAACAGCGGTAAGATCCTTGAGAGTTTTCGC
CCCGAAGAACGTTTTCCAATGATGAGCACTTTTAAAGTTCTGCTATGTGGCGCGGTATTATCCCGTGTTG
ACGCCGGGCAAGAGCAACTCGGTCGCCGCATACACTATTCTCAGAATGACTTGGTTGAGTACTCACCAGT
CACAGAAAAGCATCTTACGGATGGCATGACAGTAAGAGAATTATGCAGTGCTGCCATAACCATGAGTGAT
AACACTGCGGCCAACTTACTTCTGACAACGATCGGAGGACCGAAGGAGCTAACCGCTTTTTTGCACAACA
TGGGGGATCATGTAACTCGCCTTGATCGTTGGGAACCGGAGCTGAATGAAGCCATACCAAACGACGAGCG
TGACACCACGATGCCTGCAGCAATGGCAACAACGTTGCGCAAACTATTAACTGGCGAACTACTTACTCTA
GCTTCCCGGCAACAATTAATAGACTGGATGGAGGCGGATAAAGTTGCAGGACCACTTCTGCGCTCGGCCC
TTCCGGCTGGCTGGTTTATTGCTGATAAATCTGGAGCCGGTGAGCGTGGGTCTCGCGGTATCATTGCAGC
ACTGGGGCCAGATGGTAAGCCCTCCCGTATCGTAGTTATCTACACGACGGGGAGTCAGGCAACTATGGAT
GAACGAAATAGACAGATCGCTGAGATAGGTGCCTCACTGATTAAGCATTGGTAACTGTCAGACCAAGTTT
ACTCATATATACTTTAGATTGATTTAAAACTTCATTTTTAATTTAAAAGGATCTAGGTGAAGATCCTTTT
TGATAATCTCATGACCAAAATCCCTTAACGTGAGTTTTCGTTCCACTGAGCGTCAGACCCCGTAGAAAAG
ATCAAAGGATCTTCTTGAGATCCTTTTTTTCTGCGCGTAATCTGCTGCTTGCAAACAAAAAAACCACCGC
TACCAGCGGTGGTTTGTTTGCCGGATCAAGAGCTACCAACTCTTTTTCCGAAGGTAACTGGCTTCAGCAG
AGCGCAGATACCAAATACTGTCCTTCTAGTGTAGCCGTAGTTAGGCCACCACTTCAAGAACTCTGTAGCA
CCGCCTACATACCTCGCTCTGCTAATCCTGTTACCAGTGGCTGCTGCCAGTGGCGATAAGTCGTGTCTTA
CCGGGTTGGACTCAAGACGATAGTTACCGGATAAGGCGCAGCGGTCGGGCTGAACGGGGGGTTCGTGCAC
ACAGCCCAGCTTGGAGCGAACGACCTACACCGAACTGAGATACCTACAGCGTGAGCTATGAGAAAGCGCC
ACGCTTCCCGAAGGGAGAAAGGCGGACAGGTATCCGGTAAGCGGCAGGGTCGGAACAGGAGAGCGCACGA
GGGAGCTTCCAGGGGGAAACGCCTGGTATCTTTATAGTCCTGTCGGGTTTCGCCACCTCTGACTTGAGCG
TCGATTTTTGTGATGCTCGTCAGGGGGGCGGAGCCTATGGAAAAACGCCAGCAACGCGGCCTTTTTACGG
TTCCTGGCCTTTTGCTGGCCTTGAAGCTGTCCCTGATGGTCGTCATCTACCTGCCTGGACAGCATGGCCT
GCAACGCGGGCATCCCGATGCCGCCGGAAGCGAGAAGAATCATAATGGGGAAGGCCATCCAGCCTCGCGT
CGCGAACGCCAGCAAGACGTAGCCCAGCGCGTCGGCCCCGAGATGCGCCGCGTGCGGCTGCTGGAGATGG
CGGACGCGATGGATATGTTCTGCCAAGGGTTGGTTTGCGCATTCACAGTTCTCCGCAAGAATTGATTGGC
TCCAATTCTTGGAGTGGTGAATCCGTTAGCGAGGTGCCGCCCTGCTTCATCCCCGTGGCCCGTTGCTCGC
GTTTGCTGGCGGTGTCCCCGGAAGAAATATATTTGCATGTCTTTAGTTCTATGATGACACAAACCCCGCC
CAGCGTCTTGTCATTGGCGAATTCGAACACGCAGATGCAGTCGGGGCGGCGCGGTCCGAGGTCCACTTCG
CATATTAAGGTGACGCGTGTGGCCTCGAACACCGAGCGACCCTGCAGCGACCCGCTTAACAGCGTCAACA
GCGTGCCGCAGATCCCGGGGGGCAATGAGATATGAAAAAGCCTGAACTCACCGCGACGTCTGTCGAGAAG
TTTCTGATCGAAAAGTTCGACAGCGTCTCCGACCTGATGCAGCTCTCGGAGGGCGAAGAATCTCGTGCTT
TCAGCTTCGATGTAGGAGGGCGTGGATATGTCCTGCGGGTAAATAGCTGCGCCGATGGTTTCTACAAAGA
TCGTTATGTTTATCGGCACTTTGCATCGGCCGCGCTCCCGATTCCGGAAGTGCTTGACATTGGGGAATTC
AGCGAGAGCCTGACCTATTGCATCTCCCGCCGTGCACAGGGTGTCACGTTGCAAGACCTGCCTGAAACCG
AACTGCCCGCTGTTCTGCAGCCGGTCGCGGAGGCCATGGATGCGATCGCTGCGGCCGATCTTAGCCAGAC
GAGCGGGTTCGGCCCATTCGGACCGCAAGGAATCGGTCAATACACTACATGGCGTGATTTCATATGCGCG
ATTGCTGATCCCCATGTGTATCACTGGCAAACTGTGATGGACGACACCGTCAGTGCGTCCGTCGCGCAGG
CTCTCGATGAGCTGATGCTTTGGGCCGAGGACTGCCCCGAAGTCCGGCACCTCGTGCACGCGGATTTCGG
CTCCAACAATGTCCTGACGGACAATGGCCGCATAACAGCGGTCATTGACTGGAGCGAGGCGATGTTCGGG
GATTCCCAATACGAGGTCGCCAACATCTTCTTCTGGAGGCCGTGGTTGGCTTGTATGGAGCAGCAGACGC
GCTACTTCGAGCGGAGGCATCCGGAGCTTGCAGGATCGCCGCGGCTCCGGGCGTATATGCTCCGCATTGG
TCTTGACCAACTCTATCAGAGCTTGGTTGACGGCAATTTCGATGATGCAGCTTGGGCGCAGGGTCGATGC
GACGCAATCGTCCGATCCGGAGCCGGGACTGTCGGGCGTACACAAATCGCCCGCAGAAGCGCGGCCGTCT
GGACCGATGGCTGTGTAGAAGTACTCGCCGATAGTGGAAACCGACGCCCCAGCACTCGTCCGGATCGGGA
GATGGGGGAGGCTAACTGAAACACGGAAGGAGACAATACCGGAAGGAACCCGCGCTATGACGGCAATAAA
AAGACAGAATAAAACGCACGGGTGTTGGGTCGTTTGTTCATAAACGCGGGGTTCGGTCCCAGGGCTGGCA
CTCTGTCGATACCCCACCGAGACCCCATTGGGGCCAATACGCCCGCGTTTCTTCCTTTTCCCCACCCCAC
CCCCCAAGTTCGGGTGAAGGCCCAGGGCTCGCAGCCAACGTCGGGGCGGCAGGCCCTGCCATAGCCACTG
GCCCCGTGGGTTAGGGACGGGGTCCCCCATGGGGAATGGTTTATGGTTCGTGGGGGTTATTATTTTGGGC
GTTGCGTGGGGTCAGGTCCACGACTGGACTGAGCAGACAGACCCATGGTTTTTGGATGGCCTGGGCATGG
ACCGCATGTACTGGCGCGACACGAACACCGGGCGTCTGTGGCTGCCAAACACCCCCGACCCCCAAAAACC
ACCGCGCGGATTTCTGGCGTGCCAAGCTAGTCGACCAATTCTCATGTTTGACAGCTTATCATCGCAGATC
CGGGCAACGTTGTTGCCATTGCTGCAGGCGCAGAACTGGTAGGTATGGAAGATCTATACATTGAATCAAT
ATTGGCAATTAGCCATATTAGTCATTGGTTATATAGCATAAATCAATATTGGCTATTGGCCATTGCATAC
GTTGTATCTATATCATAATATGTACATTTATATTGGCTCATGTCCAATATGACCGCCATGTTGACATTGA
TTATTGACTAGTTATTAATAGTAATCAATTACGGGGTCATTAGTTCATAGCCCATATATGGAGTTCCGCG
TTACATAACTTACGGTAAATGGCCCGCCTGGCTGACCGCCCAACGACCCCCGCCCATTGACGTCAATAAT
GACGTATGTTCCCATAGTAACGCCAATAGGGACTTTCCATTGACGTCAATGGGTGGAGTATTTACGGTAA
ACTGCCCACTTGGCAGTACATCAAGTGTATCATATGCCAAGTCCGCCCCCTATTGACGTCAATGACGGTA
AATGGCCCGCCTGGCATTATGCCCAGTACATGACCTTACGGGACTTTCCTACTTGGCAGTACATCTACGT
ATTAGTCATCGCTATTACCATGGTGATGCGGTTTTGGCAGTACACCAATGGGCGTGGATAGCGGTTTGAC
TCACGGGGATTTCCAAGTCTCCACCCCATTGACGTCAATGGGAGTTTGTTTTGGCACCAAAATCAACGGG
ACTTTCCAAAATGTCGTAATAACCCCGCCCCGTTGACGCAAATGGGCGGTAGGCGTGTACGGTGGGAGGT
CTATATAAGCAGAGCTCGTTTAGTGAACCGTCAGATCTCTAGAAGCTGGGTACCAGCTGCTAGCGCCACC
ATGCCCATGGGGTCTTTGCAACCCCTCGCTACTCTTTATTTGCTGGGTATGTTGGTAGCGAGCGTTCTGG
CGGCGGGCAATCTCTGGGTAACCGTGTACTACGGCGTGCCAGTGTGGCGGGATGCTGAAACAACCCTCTT
TTGTGCAAGTGATGCAAAAGCGTATGACCGAGAAGCACACAATGTTTGGGCTACACATGCGTGCGTTCCG
ACAGATCCATCCCCCCAAGAAGTACCATTGGGGAATGTAACCGAGGAATTCAACATGTGGAAGAATAACA
TGGTTGAACAGATGCATACAGACATCATCTCTTTGTGGGACCAGTCACTGCAGCCGTGTGTGAAACTTAC
GCCTCTTTGTGTCACGCTGAATTGTTCCAATAGTAATAACATTCCAAGTGTCAGCAACATTACCGATGAT
ATGAAAGAAGAGATTAAGAACTGCAGCTTTAACATGACAACCGAATTGAAGGATAAAAAGCAGAACGTTT
ACTCTTTGTTCTATCGACTGGACGTTGTACCCCTCGAAACAAAAACCAACCAGAACAGTAGTCACTCAAG
GTATCGGCTCATTAACTGCAACACGTCTGCCATCACGCAGGCTTGCCCAAAAGTTTCTTTCGAGCCGATC
CCTATTCACTATTGTGCGCCTGCAGGCTTTGCTATCCTGAAATGTAACGACAAGGGCTTTAACGGCACTG
GACTTTGTAAAAACGTCTCAACAGTACAATGCACGCATGGGATTAAACCGGTCGTCAGTACCCAGCTGCT
CCTTAATGGAAGCCTTGCCGAGGGTAAGGTAATGGTACGATCCGAAAATATTACAAATAATGCGAAAAAC
ATTATAATACAGTTTAACAACTCTGTGCAAATTAATTGCACGCGCCCAGGTAATAACACGCGAAAAAGTA
TACATCTCGGGCCTGGGAAAGTTTTTTACGCGACGGACATAATAGGGGATATAAGGAAAGCGCACTGTAA
TGTTAATCGCCAACAATGGAATAAGACCCTTCAGGATGTGGCAACGCAACTCAGGACCCACTTCAGAAAC
CGTACGATCATATTTAATAATAGTCTCGGTGGGGATTTGGAAATAACTACGCATAGTTTTAATTGTAGGG
GAGAGTTTTTCTATTGTAACACTTCCGGGCTCTTTAATGGGATATGGAACGGAACGCAAGAACCTAATCG
GACCGAGTCTAACGATACAATTACGCTTCAATGTCGGATAAAGCAGATCATCAACATGTGGCAGAGAGTA
GGCCAGGCAATTTACGCACCCCCTATCCAGGGGGAGATCAGATGCGAAAGTAACATAACCGGACTTATCC
TGACGAGGGATGGGGGGATCATCAACAGTACAGAGGAAACGTTTAGACCTGGGGGCGGGGACATGAGAGA
TAATTGGAGGTCCGAGCTCTATAAATACAAAGTTGTAAAGATAGAACCGCTTGGAGTGGCTCCAACTAAG
GCCAAGAGACGGGTCGTGGAGAGAGAAAAACGGGCGGTAGGATTTGGCGCGTTCTTTCTCGGTTTCCTTG
GCGCAGCCGGATCAACGATGGGGGCCGCCTCCATCACCCTGACGGTTCAGGCGCGCCAGCTTTTGAGTGG
GATTGTGCAGCAGCAGAATAACCTCCTTAGGGCCATAGAGGCTCAGCAGCACCTGCTGAAGCTTACCGTT
TGGGGCATTAAGCAACTGCAGGCGCGGGTACTCGCGGTTGAAAGATACCTTAAGGATCAGCAACTGCTGG
GAATTTGGGGATGTAGTGGAAAGTTCATCTGCACAACCACGGTCCCATGGAATTCCTCATGGTCAAATAA
ATCACAGTCAGAAATATGGGATAATATGACGTGGATGCAGTGGGACAAGGAGATTAACAATTACACCCAG
ATTATCTACGATCTTATTGAGGAGTCACAAAGGCAACAAGAGAAAAACGAACAGGACTTGCTGGCGCTCG
ACAAATGGGCTAATTTGTGGAACTGGTTCGACATCAGTAACTGGCTGTGGTACATAAAGATTTTCATAAT
GATAGTTGGCGGGCTCATAGGGCTTCGGATTGCGTTCGCAGTGCTTTCTGTCATCAATAGGGTCAGGCAA
GGTTATTCCCCGCTCTCCTTTCAAACCCATACCCCAAACCCTCGGGATTTGGATAGGCCAGGCCGGATAG
AGGAGGAAGGAGGTGAGCAGGATCGGGACCGAAGCATAAGACTGGTCTCTGGGTTTCTTTGATAACTCGA
GGCCGGCAAGGCCGGATCCAGACATGATAAGATACATTGATGAGTTTGGACAAACCACAACTAGAATGCA
GTGAAAAAAATGCTTTATTTGTGAAATTTGTGATGCTATTGCTTTATTTGTAACCATTATAAGCTGCAAT
AAACAAGTTAACAACAACAATTGCATTCATTTTATGTTTCAGGTTCAGGGGGAGGTGTGGGAGGTTTTTT
AAAGCAAGTAAAACCTCTACAAATGTGGTATGGCTGATTATGATCCGGCTGCCTCGCGCGTTTCGGTGAT
GACGGTGAAAACCTCTGACACATGCAGCTCCCGGAGACGGTCACAGCTTGTCTGTAAGCGGATGCCGGGA
GCAGACAAGCCCGTCAGGGCGCGTCAGCGGGTGTTGGCGGGTGTCGGGGCGCAGCCATGAGGTCGACTCT
AGAGGATCGATCCCCGCCCCGGACGAACTAAACCTGACTACGACATCTCTGCCCCTTCTTCGCGGGGCAG
TGCATGTAATCCCTTCAGTTGGTTGGTACAACTTGCCAACTGGGCCCTGTTCCACATGTGACACGGGGGG
GGACCAAACACAAAGGGGTTCTCTGACTGTAGTTGACATCCTTATAAATGGATGTGCACATTTGCCAACA
CTGAGTGGCTTTCATCCTGGAGCAGACTTTGCAGTCTGTGGACTGCAACACAACATTGCCTTTATGTGTA
ACTCTTGGCTGAAGCTCTTACACCAATGCTGGGGGACATGTACCTCCCAGGGGCCCAGGAAGACTACGGG
AGGCTACACCAACGTCAATCAGAGGGGCCTGTGTAGCTACCGATAAGCGGACCCTCAAGAGGGCATTAGC
AATAGTGTTTATAAGGCCCCCTTGTTAACCCTAAACGGGTAGCATATGCTTCCCGGGTAGTAGTATATAC
TATCCAGACTAACCCTAATTCAATAGCATATGTTACCCAACGGGAAGCATATGCTATCGAATTAGGGTTA
GTAAAAGGGTCCTAAGGAACAGCGATATCTCCCACCCCATGAGCTGTCACGGTTTTATTTACATGGGGTC
AGGATTCCACGAGGGTAGTGAACCATTTTAGTCACAAGGGCAGTGGCTGAAGATCAAGGAGCGGGCAGTG
AACTCTCCTGAATCTTCGCCTGCTTCTTCATTCTCCTTCGTTTAGCTAATAGAATAACTGCTGAGTTGTG
AACAGTAAGGTGTATGTGAGGTGCTCGAAAACAAGGTTTCAGGTGACGCCCCCAGAATAAAATTTGGACG
GGGGGTTCAGTGGTGGCATTGTGCTATGACACCAATATAACCCTCACAAACCCCTTGGGCAATAAATACT
AGTGTAGGAATGAAACATTCTGAATATCTTTAACAATAGAAATCCATGGGGTGGGGACAAGCCGTAAAGA
CTGGATGTCCATCTCACACGAATTTATGGCTATGGGCAACACATAATCCTAGTGCAATATGATACTGGGG
TTATTAAGATGTGTCCCAGGCAGGGACCAAGACAGGTGAACCATGTTGTTACACTCTATTTGTAACAAGG
GGAAAGAGAGTGGACGCCGACAGCAGCGGACTCCACTGGTTGTCTCTAACACCCCCGAAAATTAAACGGG
GCTCCACGCCAATGGGGCCCATAAACAAAGACAAGTGGCCACTCTTTTTTTTGAAATTGTGGAGTGGGGG
CACGCGTCAGCCCCCACACGCCGCCCTGCGGTTTTGGACTGTAAAATAAGGGTGTAATAACTTGGCTGAT
TGTAACCCCGCTAACCACTGCGGTCAAACCACTTGCCCACAAAACCACTAATGGCACCCCGGGGAATACC
TGCATAAGTAGGTGGGCGGGCCAAGATAGGGGCGCGATTGCTGCGATCTGGAGGACAAATTACACACACT
TGCGCCTGAGCGCCAAGCACAGGGTTGTTGGTCCTCATATTCACGAGGTCGCTGAGAGCACGGTGGGCTA
ATGTTGCCATGGGTAGCATATACTACCCAAATATCTGGATAGCATATGCTATCCTAATCTATATCTGGGT
AGCATAGGCTATCCTAATCTATATCTGGGTAGCATATGCTATCCTAATCTATATCTGGGTAGTATATGCT
ATCCTAATTTATATCTGGGTAGCATAGGCTATCCTAATCTATATCTGGGTAGCATATGCTATCCTAATCT
ATATCTGGGTAGTATATGCTATCCTAATCTGTATCCGGGTAGCATATGCTATCCTAATAGAGATTAGGGT
AGTATATGCTATCCTAATTTATATCTGGGTAGCATATACTACCCAAATATCTGGATAGCATATGCTATCC
TAATCTATATCTGGGTAGCATATGCTATCCTAATCTATATCTGGGTAGCATAGGCTATCCTAATCTATAT
CTGGGTAGCATATGCTATCCTAATCTATATCTGGGTAGTATATGCTATCCTAATTTATATCTGGGTAGCA
TAGGCTATCCTAATCTATATCTGGGTAGCATATGCTATCCTAATCTATATCTGGGTAGTATATGCTATCC
TAATCTGTATCCGGGTAGCATATGCTATCCTCATGCATATACAGTCAGCATATGATACCCAGTAGTAGAG
TGGGAGTGCTATCCTTTGCATATGCCGCCACCTCCCAAGGGGGCGTGAATTTTCGCTGCTTGTCCTTTTC
CTGCTGGTTGCTCCCATTCTTAGGTGAATTTAAGGAGGCCAGGCTAAAGCCGTCGCATGTCTGATTGCTC
ACCAGGTAAATGTCGCTAATGTTTTCCAACGCGAGAAGGTGTTGAGCGCGGAGCTGAGTGACGTGACAAC
ATGGGTATGCCCAATTGCCCCATGTTGGGAGGACGAAAATGGTGACAAGACAGATGGCCAGAAATACACC
AACAGCACGCATGATGTCTACTGGGGATTTATTCTTTAGTGCGGGGGAATACACGGCTTTTAATACGATT
GAGGGCGTCTCCTAACAAGTTACATCACTCCTGCCCTTCCTCACCCTCATCTCCATCACCTCCTTCATCT
CCGTCATCTCCGTCATCACCCTCCGCGGCAGCCCCTTCCACCATAGGTGGAAACCAGGGAGGCAAATCTA
CTCCATCGTCAAAGCTGCACACAGTCACCCTGATATTGCAGGTAGGAGCGGGCTTTGTCATAACAAGGTC
CTTAATCGCATCCTTCAAAACCTCAGCAAATATATGAGTTTGTAAAAAGACCATGAAATAACAGACAATG
GACTCCCTTAGCGGGCCAGGTTGTGGGCCGGGTCCAGGGGCCATTCCAAAGGGGAGACGACTCAATGGTG
TAAGACGACATTGTGGAATAGCAAGGGCAGTTCCTCGCCTTAGGTTGTAAAGGGAGGTCTTACTACCTCC
ATATACGAACACACCGGCGACCCAAGTTCCTTCGTCGGTAGTCCTTTCTACGTGACTCCTAGCCAGGAGA
GCTCTTAAACCTTCTGCAATGTTCTCAAATTTCGGGTTGGAACCTCCTTGACCACGATGCTTTCCAAACC
ACCCTCCTTTTTTGCGCCTGCCTCCATCACCCTGACCCCGGGGTCCAGTGCTTGGGCCTTCTCCTGGGTC
ATCTGCGGGGCCCTGCTCTATCGCTCCCGGGGGCACGTCAGGCTCACCATCTGGGCCACCTTCTTGGTGG
TATTCAAAATAATCGGCTTCCCCTACAGGGTGGAAAAATGGCCTTCTACCTGGAGGGGGCCTGCGCGGTG
GAGACCCGGATGATGATGACTGACTACTGGGACTCCTGGGCCTCTTTTCTCCACGTCCACGACCTCTCCC
CCTGGCTCTTTCACGACTTCCCCCCCTGGCTCTTTCACGTCCTCTA
